Addgene plasmid #111680: MAC_N_ARP3B
Purpose: MAC-tagged gene expression
Depositing lab: Markku Varjosalo. Depositing organization: University of Helsinki, Institute of Biotechnology. Publication: An AP-MS- and BioID-compatible MAC-tag enables comprehensive mapping of protein interactions and subcellular localizations. Liu X, Salokas K, Tamene F, Jiu Y, Weldatsadik RG, Ohman T, Varjosalo M. Nat Commun. 2018 Mar 22;9(1):1188. doi: 10.1038/s41467-018-03523-2. PubMed 29568061.
Backbone
  Vector backbone: MAC-tag-N
  Backbone manufacturer: Markku Varjosalo, Addgene plasmid #108078
  Vector type: Mammalian Expression
Growth in bacteria
  Bacterial resistance: Ampicillin, 100 μg/mL
  Growth temperature: 37°C
  Growth strain: DH5alpha
  Copy number: High Copy
Gene/Insert
  Gene/Insert name: ARP3B (alt name: ACTR3B)
  Species: H. sapiens (human)
  Entrez Gene: ACTR3B (a.k.a. ARP11, ARP3BETA)
  Cloning method: Gateway Cloning
Terms and licenses: Academic/Nonprofit Terms; Industry Terms: Not Available to Industry
Depositor comments: CCSB-DFCI hORFeome collection(11061_F09)
How to cite: MAC_N_ARP3B was a gift from Markku Varjosalo (Addgene plasmid # 111680 ; http://n2t.net/addgene:111680 ; RRID:Addgene_111680)
