[The description below was written by a language model from this plasmid's Addgene catalogue record and pLannotate feature annotations shown in this document.]
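Description:
MAC_N_ARP3B is a mammalian expression plasmid of about 7.6 kb, built on the MAC-tag-N Gateway destination backbone. It expresses human ARP3B (ACTR3B, also called ARP11 or ARP3BETA) with an N-terminal MAC-tag. It is propagated in E. coli as a high-copy plasmid through a ColE1/pUC-type origin and selected with ampicillin via the bla gene. A partial f1 origin and remnants of lac regulatory sequence are also annotated in the backbone.

The expression cassette is driven by the CMV immediate-early enhancer and promoter. These are followed by short matches to tet operator-containing promoters, which suggests a tetracycline-regulatable CMV/TetO arrangement, although the catalogue fields do not state this. Downstream lies the tag module: an E. coli BirA biotin ligase coding sequence, an HA epitope match and two Strep-Tag II matches. An attB1 site, the ACTR3B open reading frame, an attB2 site and the bGH polyadenylation signal follow. The attB sites are left over from Gateway transfer of the ORF, which the depositor notes came from an hORFeome collection.

Combining Strep tags with a biotin ligase lets a single fusion serve both affinity purification–mass spectrometry and BioID proximity labelling, and the HA epitope can be used for detection. A separate unit places an FRT site directly ahead of a hygromycin resistance gene with an SV40 poly(A) signal and no complete promoter annotated upstream. This layout is consistent with FLP-mediated integration into a genomic FRT site and hygromycin selection of stable cell lines. The stated purpose is MAC-tagged gene expression, here applied to an actin-related protein thought to act as a component of the Arp2/3 actin-nucleating complex.
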