Features (pLannotate 1.2.2; 27 found; start..end, strand, type, name):
     11..390     +  enhancer       CMV enhancer: human cytomegalovirus immediate early enhancer
    391..594     +  promoter       CMV promoter: human cytomegalovirus (CMV) immediate early promoter
    596..615     +  promoter       PLtetO-1 promoter (fragment): modified phage lambda PL promoter with tet operator sites (Lutz and Bujard, 1997)
    617..636     +  promoter       PLtetO-1 promoter (fragment): modified phage lambda PL promoter with tet operator sites (Lutz and Bujard, 1997)
    644..677     +  promoter       TRE3GV promoter (fragment): 3rd-generation Tet-responsive promoter that can be activated by binding of Tet-On® 3G, optimized for retroviral and lentiviral vectors
    837..1799    +  CDS            birA: BIRA_ECOLI - Also known as bioR, dhbB. Experimental evidence at protein level: Swiss-Prot protein existence level 1. Acts both as a biotin--[acetyl-CoA-carboxylase] ligase and a biotin-operon repressor. In the presence of ATP, BirA activates biotin to form the BirA-biotinyl-5'-adenylate (BirA-bio-5'-AMP or holoBirA) complex. HoloBirA can either transfer the biotinyl moiety to the biotin carboxyl carrier protein (BCCP) subunit of acetyl-CoA carboxylase, or bind to the biotin operator site and inhibit transcription of the operon. From Escherichia coli (strain K12).
   1800..1825    +  CDS            3xHA (fragment): three tandem HA epitope tags
   1857..1876    +  CDS            Strep-Tag II (fragment): peptide that binds Strep-Tactin®, an engineered form of streptavidin
   1917..1939    +  CDS            Strep-Tag II (fragment): peptide that binds Strep-Tactin®, an engineered form of streptavidin
   1953..1977    +  protein_bind   attB1: mutant version of attB; recombination site for the Gateway® BP reaction BP Clonase™
   1983..3236    +  CDS            ACTR3B: ARP3B_HUMAN - Also known as ARP11, ARP4. Experimental evidence at transcript level: Swiss-Prot protein existence level 2. Plays a role in the organization of the actin cytoskeleton. May function as ATP-binding component of the Arp2/3 complex which is involved in regulation of actin polymerization and together with an activating nucleation-promoting factor (NPF) mediates the formation of branched actin networks. May decrease the metastatic potential of tumors. From Homo sapiens (Human).
   3241..3265    -  protein_bind   attB2: mutant version of attB; recombination site for the Gateway® BP reaction BP Clonase™
   3309..3533    +  polyA_signal   bGH poly(A) signal: bovine growth hormone polyadenylation signal
   3537..3558    +  promoter       SV40 promoter (fragment): SV40 enhancer and early promoter
   3579..3812    +  rep_origin     f1 ori (fragment) (sequence partly withheld): f1 bacteriophage origin of replication; arrow indicates direction of (+) strand synthesis
   3817..3864    +  protein_bind   FRT: FLP-mediated recombination occurs in the 8-bp core sequence TCTAGAAA (Turan and Bode, 2011). FLP recombinase from the Saccharomyces cerevisiae 2μ plasmid
   3872..4894    +  CDS            HygR: aminoglycoside phosphotransferase from E. coli; aph(4)-Ia; confers resistance to hygromycin
   4904..5029    +  CDS            ble (fragment): BLE_KLEPN - Experimental evidence at protein level: Swiss-Prot protein existence level 1. Binding protein with a strong affinity to the bleomycin family of antibiotics. Binds to CL990; an antimitotic-antibiotic compound. From Klebsiella pneumoniae.
   5024..5145    +  polyA_signal   SV40 poly(A) signal: SV40 polyadenylation signal
   5218..5234    -  protein_bind   lac operator: The lac repressor binds to the lac operator to inhibit transcription in E. coli. This inhibition can be relieved by adding lactose or isopropyl-β-D-thiogalactopyranoside (IPTG). lac repressor encoded by lacI
   5242..5272    -  promoter       lac promoter: promoter for the E. coli lac operon
   5287..5308    -  protein_bind   CAP binding site: CAP binding activates transcription in the presence of cAMP. E. coli catabolite activator protein
   5321..5413    -  CDS            lacI (fragment): lac repressor; lacI; The lac repressor binds to the lac operator to inhibit transcription in E. coli. This inhibition can be relieved by adding lactose or isopropyl-β-D-thiogalactopyranoside (IPTG).
   5596..6184    -  rep_origin     ori: high-copy-number ColE1/pMB1/pBR322/pUC origin of replication
   6355..7215    -  CDS            AmpR: β-lactamase; bla; confers resistance to ampicillin, carbenicillin, and related antibiotics
   7216..7320    -  promoter       AmpR promoter: bla
   7379..7431    -  misc_feature   bom (fragment): basis of mobility region from pBR322
>Addgene plasmid #111680 | MAC_N_ARP3B | addgene full sequence | sequence record 212846 | Addgene NGS Result
TATACGCGTTGACATTGATTATTGACTAGTTATTAATAGTAATCAATTACGGGGTCATTAGTTCATAGCC
CATATATGGAGTTCCGCGTTACATAACTTACGGTAAATGGCCCGCCTGGCTGACCGCCCAACGACCCCCG
CCCATTGACGTCAATAATGACGTATGTTCCCATAGTAACGCCAATAGGGACTTTCCATTGACGTCAATGG
GTGGAGTATTTACGGTAAACTGCCCACTTGGCAGTACATCAAGTGTATCATATGCCAAGTACGCCCCCTA
TTGACGTCAATGACGGTAAATGGCCCGCCTGGCATTATGCCCAGTACATGACCTTATGGGACTTTCCTAC
TTGGCAGTACATCTACGTATTAGTCATCGCTATTACCATGGTGATGCGGTTTTGGCAGTACATCAATGGG
CGTGGATAGCGGTTTGACTCACGGGGATTTCCAAGTCTCCACCCCATTGACGTCAATGGGAGTTTGTTTT
GGCACCAAAATCAACGGGACTTTCCAAAATGTCGTAACAACTCCGCCCCATTGACGCAAATGGGCGGTAG
GCGTGTACGGTGGGAGGTCTATATAAGCAGAGCTCTCCCTATCAGTGATAGAGATCTCCCTATCAGTGAT
AGAGATCGTCGACGAGCTCGTTTAGTGAACCGTCAGATCGCCTGGAGACGCCATCCACGCTGTTTTGACC
TCCATAGAAGACACCGGGACCGATCCAGCCTCCGGACTCTAGCGTTTAAACTTAAGCTTGGTACCGAGCT
CGGATCCACTAGTCCAGTGTGGTGGAATTCTGCAGATATCCAGCACAGTGGCGGCCGCTCGAGACCATGA
AGGACAACACCGTGCCCCTGAAGCTGATCGCCCTGCTGGCCAACGGCGAGTTCCACTCTGGCGAGCAGCT
GGGCGAGACACTGGGCATGAGCAGAGCCGCCATCAACAAGCACATCCAGACCCTGCGGGACTGGGGCGTG
GACGTGTTCACAGTGCCCGGCAAGGGCTACAGCCTGCCCGAGCCCATCCAGCTGCTGAACGCCAAGCAGA
TCCTGGGCCAGCTGGATGGCGGATCTGTGGCCGTGCTGCCCGTGATCGACAGCACCAACCAGTATCTGCT
CGACCGGATCGGCGAGCTGAAGTCCGGCGACGCCTGTATCGCCGAGTACCAGCAGGCCGGCAGAGGCGGC
AGGGGCAGAAAGTGGTTCAGCCCCTTCGGCGCCAACCTGTACCTGAGCATGTTCTGGAGACTGGAACAGG
GCCCAGCCGCCGCTATTGGCCTGAGCCTGGTCATCGGCATCGTGATGGCCGAGGTGCTGCGGAAGCTGGG
CGCCGACAAAGTGCGCGTGAAGTGGCCCAACGACCTGTATCTGCAGGACCGGAAGCTGGCCGGCATCCTG
GTGGAACTGACCGGCAAAACAGGCGACGCCGCCCAGATCGTGATCGGCGCTGGCATCAACATGGCCATGC
GGCGGGTGGAAGAGAGCGTGGTCAACCAGGGCTGGATCACCCTGCAGGAAGCCGGCATCAACCTGGACCG
GAACACCCTGGCCGCCATGCTGATCAGAGAGCTGAGAGCCGCCCTGGAACTGTTCGAGCAGGAAGGCCTG
GCCCCCTACCTGAGCAGATGGGAGAAGCTGGACAACTTCATCAACCGGCCCGTGAAACTGATCATCGGCG
ACAAAGAGATCTTCGGCATCAGCCGGGGCATCGACAAGCAGGGGGCCCTGCTCCTGGAACAGGACGGCAT
CATCAAGCCCTGGATGGGCGGCGAGATCAGCCTGCGGAGCGCCGAGAAGTACCCATACGATGTTCCTGAC
TATGCCGGTACCGAGCTCGGATCCACCATGGCTAGCTGGAGCCACCCGCAGTTCGAGAAAGGTGGAGGTT
CCGGAGGTGGATCGGGAGGTGGATCGTGGAGCCACCCGCAGTTCGAAAAAGCGGCCGATATCACAAGTTT
GTACAAAAAAGCAGGCTCCACCATGGCAGGCTCCCTGCCTCCCTGCGTGGTGGACTGTGGCACCGGGTAT
ACCAAGCTTGGCTACGCAGGCAACACTGAGCCCCAGTTCATTATTCCTTCATGTATTGCCATCAGAGAGT
CAGCAAAGGTAGTTGACCAAGCTCAAAGGAGAGTGTTGAGGGGAGTTGATGACCTTGACTTTTTCATAGG
AGATGAAGCCATCGATAAACCTACATATGCTACAAAGTGGCCGATACGACATGGAATCATTGAAGACTGG
GATCTTATGGAAAGGTTCATGGAGCAAGTGGTTTTTAAATATCTTCGAGCTGAACCTGAGGACCATTATT
TTTTAATGACAGAACCTCCACTCAATACACCAGAAAACAGAGAGTATCTTGCAGAAATTATGTTTGAATC
ATTTAACGTACCAGGACTCTACATTGCAGTTCAGGCAGTGCTGGCCTTGGCGGCATCTTGGACATCTCGA
CAAGTGGGTGAACGTACGTTAACGGGGATAGTCATTGACAGCGGAGATGGAGTCACCCATGTTATCCCAG
TGGCAGAAGGTTATGTAATTGGAAGCTGCATCAAACACATCCCGATTGCAGGTAGAGATATTACGTATTT
CATTCAACAGCTGCTAAGGGAGAGGGAGGTGGGAATCCCTCCTGAGCAGTCACTGGAGACCGCAAAAGCC
ATTAAGGAGAAATACTGTTACATTTGCCCCGATATAGTCAAGGAATTTGCCAAGTATGATGTGGATCCCC
GGAAGTGGATCAAACAGTACACGGGTATCAATGCGATCAACCAGAAGAAGTTTGTTATAGACGTTGGTTA
CGAAAGATTCCTGGGACCTGAAATATTCTTTCACCCGGAGTTTGCCAACCCAGACTTTATGGAGTCCATC
TCAGATGTTGTTGATGAAGTAATACAGAACTGCCCCATCGATGTGCGGCGCCCGCTGTATAAGAATGTCG
TACTCTCAGGAGGCTCCACCATGTTCAGGGATTTCGGACGCCGACTGCAGAGGGATTTGAAGAGAGTGGT
GGATGCTAGGCTGAGGCTCAGCGAGGAGCTCAGCGGCGGGAGGATCAAGCCGAAGCCTGTGGAGGTCCAG
GTGGTCACGCATCACATGCAGCGCTACGCCGTGTGGTTCGGAGGCTCCATGCTGGCCTCGACTCCCGAGT
TCTTTCAGGTCTGCCACACCAAGAAGGACTATGAAGAGTACGGGCCCAGCATCTGCCGCCACAACCCCGT
CTTTGGAGTCATGTCCTTGGACCCAGCTTTCTTGTACAAAGTGGTGACGTAAGCTAGGGGCCCGTTTAAA
CCCGCTGATCAGCCTCGACTGTGCCTTCTAGTTGCCAGCCATCTGTTGTTTGCCCCTCCCCCGTGCCTTC
CTTGACCCTGGAAGGTGCCACTCCCACTGTCCTTTCCTAATAAAATGAGGAAATTGCATCGCATTGTCTG
AGTAGGTGTCATTCTATTCTGGGGGGTGGGGTGGGGCAGGACAGCAAGGGGGAGGATTGGGAAGACAATA
GCAGGCATGCTGGGGATGCGGTGGGCTCTATGGCTTCTGAGGCGGAAAGAACCAGCTGGGGCTCTAGGGG
GTATCCCC
[124 nt withheld, positions 3579-3702]
C
[91 nt withheld, positions 3704-3794]
AGGGTGATGGTTCACGTACCTAGAAGTTCCTATTCCGAAGTTCCTATTCTCTAGAAAGTATAGGAACTTC
CTTGGCCAAAAAGCCTGAACTCACCGCGACGTCTGTCGAGAAGTTTCTGATCGAAAAGTTCGACAGCGTC
TCCGACCTGATGCAGCTCTCGGAGGGCGAAGAATCTCGTGCTTTCAGCTTCGATGTAGGAGGGCGTGGAT
ATGTCCTGCGGGTAAATAGCTGCGCCGATGGTTTCTACAAAGATCGTTATGTTTATCGGCACTTTGCATC
GGCCGCGCTCCCGATTCCGGAAGTGCTTGACATTGGGGAATTCAGCGAGAGCCTGACCTATTGCATCTCC
CGCCGTGCACAGGGTGTCACGTTGCAAGACCTGCCTGAAACCGAACTGCCCGCTGTTCTGCAGCCGGTCG
CGGAGGCCATGGATGCGATCGCTGCGGCCGATCTTAGCCAGACGAGCGGGTTCGGCCCATTCGGACCGCA
AGGAATCGGTCAATACACTACATGGCGTGATTTCATATGCGCGATTGCTGATCCCCATGTGTATCACTGG
CAAACTGTGATGGACGACACCGTCAGTGCGTCCGTCGCGCAGGCTCTCGATGAGCTGATGCTTTGGGCCG
AGGACTGCCCCGAAGTCCGGCACCTCGTGCACGCGGATTTCGGCTCCAACAATGTCCTGACGGACAATGG
CCGCATAACAGCGGTCATTGACTGGAGCGAGGCGATGTTCGGGGATTCCCAATACGAGGTCGCCAACATC
TTCTTCTGGAGGCCGTGGTTGGCTTGTATGGAGCAGCAGACGCGCTACTTCGAGCGGAGGCATCCGGAGC
TTGCAGGATCGCCGCGGCTCCGGGCGTATATGCTCCGCATTGGTCTTGACCAACTCTATCAGAGCTTGGT
TGACGGCAATTTCGATGATGCAGCTTGGGCGCAGGGTCGATGCGACGCAATCGTCCGATCCGGAGCCGGG
ACTGTCGGGCGTACACAAATCGCCCGCAGAAGCGCGGCCGTCTGGACCGATGGCTGTGTAGAAGTACTCG
CCGATAGTGGAAACCGACGCCCCAGCACTCGTCCGAGGGCAAAGGAATAGCACGTACTACGAGATTTCGA
TTCCACCGCCGCCTTCTATGAAAGGTTGGGCTTCGGAATCGTTTTCCGGGACGCCGGCTGGATGATCCTC
CAGCGCGGGGATCTCATGCTGGAGTTCTTCGCCCACCCCAACTTGTTTATTGCAGCTTATAATGGTTACA
AATAAAGCAATAGCATCACAAATTTCACAAATAAAGCATTTTTTTCACTGCATTCTAGTTGTGGTTTGTC
CAAACTCATCAATGTATCTTATCATGTCTGTATACCGTCGACCTCTAGCTAGAGCTTGGCGTAATCATGG
TCATAGCTGTTTCCTGTGTGAAATTGTTATCCGCTCACAATTCCACACAACATACGAGCCGGAAGCATAA
AGTGTAAAGCCTGGGGTGCCTAATGAGTGAGCTAACTCACATTAATTGCGTTGCGCTCACTGCCCGCTTT
CCAGTCGGGAAACCTGTCGTGCCAGCTGCATTAATGAATCGGCCAACGCGCGGGGAGAGGCGGTTTGCGT
ATTGGGCGCTCTTCCGCTTCCTCGCTCACTGACTCGCTGCGCTCGGTCGTTCGGCTGCGGCGAGCGGTAT
CAGCTCACTCAAAGGCGGTAATACGGTTATCCACAGAATCAGGGGATAACGCAGGAAAGAACATGTGAGC
AAAAGGCCAGCAAAAGGCCAGGAACCGTAAAAAGGCCGCGTTGCTGGCGTTTTTCCATAGGCTCCGCCCC
CCTGACGAGCATCACAAAAATCGACGCTCAAGTCAGAGGTGGCGAAACCCGACAGGACTATAAAGATACC
AGGCGTTTCCCCCTGGAAGCTCCCTCGTGCGCTCTCCTGTTCCGACCCTGCCGCTTACCGGATACCTGTC
CGCCTTTCTCCCTTCGGGAAGCGTGGCGCTTTCTCATAGCTCACGCTGTAGGTATCTCAGTTCGGTGTAG
GTCGTTCGCTCCAAGCTGGGCTGTGTGCACGAACCCCCCGTTCAGCCCGACCGCTGCGCCTTATCCGGTA
ACTATCGTCTTGAGTCCAACCCGGTAAGACACGACTTATCGCCACTGGCAGCAGCCACTGGTAACAGGAT
TAGCAGAGCGAGGTATGTAGGCGGTGCTACAGAGTTCTTGAAGTGGTGGCCTAACTACGGCTACACTAGA
AGAACAGTATTTGGTATCTGCGCTCTGCTGAAGCCAGTTACCTTCGGAAAAAGAGTTGGTAGCTCTTGAT
CCGGCAAACAAACCACCGCTGGTAGCGGTGGTTTTTTTGTTTGCAAGCAGCAGATTACGCGCAGAAAAAA
AGGATCTCAAGAAGATCCTTTGATCTTTTCTACGGGGTCTGACGCTCAGTGGAACGAAAACTCACGTTAA
GGGATTTTGGTCATGAGATTATCAAAAAGGATCTTCACCTAGATCCTTTTAAATTAAAAATGAAGTTTTA
AATCAATCTAAAGTATATATGAGTAAACTTGGTCTGACAGTTACCAATGCTTAATCAGTGAGGCACCTAT
CTCAGCGATCTGTCTATTTCGTTCATCCATAGTTGCCTGACTCCCCGTCGTGTAGATAACTACGATACGG
GAGGGCTTACCATCTGGCCCCAGTGCTGCAATGATACCGCGAGACCCACGCTCACCGGCTCCAGATTTAT
CAGCAATAAACCAGCCAGCCGGAAGGGCCGAGCGCAGAAGTGGTCCTGCAACTTTATCCGCCTCCATCCA
GTCTATTAATTGTTGCCGGGAAGCTAGAGTAAGTAGTTCGCCAGTTAATAGTTTGCGCAACGTTGTTGCC
ATTGCTACAGGCATCGTGGTGTCACGCTCGTCGTTTGGTATGGCTTCATTCAGCTCCGGTTCCCAACGAT
CAAGGCGAGTTACATGATCCCCCATGTTGTGCAAAAAAGCGGTTAGCTCCTTCGGTCCTCCGATCGTTGT
CAGAAGTAAGTTGGCCGCAGTGTTATCACTCATGGTTATGGCAGCACTGCATAATTCTCTTACTGTCATG
CCATCCGTAAGATGCTTTTCTGTGACTGGTGAGTACTCAACCAAGTCATTCTGAGAATAGTGTATGCGGC
GACCGAGTTGCTCTTGCCCGGCGTCAATACGGGATAATACCGCGCCACATAGCAGAACTTTAAAAGTGCT
CATCATTGGAAAACGTTCTTCGGGGCGAAAACTCTCAAGGATCTTACCGCTGTTGAGATCCAGTTCGATG
TAACCCACTCGTGCACCCAACTGATCTTCAGCATCTTTTACTTTCACCAGCGTTTCTGGGTGAGCAAAAA
CAGGAAGGCAAAATGCCGCAAAAAAGGGAATAAGGGCGACACGGAAATGTTGAATACTCATACTCTTCCT
TTTTCAATATTATTGAAGCATTTATCAGGGTTATTGTCTCATGAGCGGATACATATTTGAATGTATTTAG
AAAAATAAACAAATAGGGGTTCCGCGCACATTTCCCCGAAAAGTGCCACCTGACGTCGACGGATCGGGAG
ATCTCCCGATCCCCTATGGTGCACTCTCAGTACAATCTGCTCTGATGCCGCATAGTTAAGCCAGTATCTG
CTCCCTGCTTGTGTGTTGGAGGTCGCTGAGTAGTGCGCGAGCAAAATTTAAGCTACAACAAGGCAAGGCT
TGACCGACAATTGCATGAAGAATCTGCTTAGGGTTAGGCGTTTTGCGCTGCTTCGCGATGTACGGGCCAG
A
